Addgene plasmid #157279: pD649-HAsp-IZUMO1-COMP5AP-AviTag-9xHis
Purpose: Mammalian expression of cell-surface protein extracellular domain fused to COMP5AP-AviTag-9xHis. Protein is secreted from cells.
Depositing lab: Chris Garcia. Depositing organization: Stanford University. Publication: A Human IgSF Cell-Surface Interactome Reveals a Complex Network of Protein-Protein Interactions. Wojtowicz WM, Vielmetter J, Fernandes RA, Siepe DH, Eastman CL, Chisholm GB, Cox S, Klock H, Anderson PW, Rue SM, Miller JJ, Glaser SM, Bragstad ML, Vance J, Lam AW, Lesley SA, Zinn K, Garcia KC. Cell. 2020 Aug 20;182(4):1027-1043.e17. doi: 10.1016/j.cell.2020.07.025. PubMed 32822567.
Backbone
  Vector backbone: pD649
  Backbone size w/o insert (bp): 7153
  Vector type: Mammalian Expression
Growth in bacteria
  Bacterial resistance: Ampicillin, 100 μg/mL
  Growth temperature: 37°C
  Growth strain: DH5alpha
  Copy number: High Copy
Gene/Insert
  Gene/Insert name: IZUMO1 (alt name: IZUM1)
  Species: H. sapiens (human)
  Insert size (bp): 813
  Entrez Gene: IZUMO1 (a.k.a. IZUMO, OBF)
  Promoter: CMV/SP6
  Tag / fusion protein: COMP5AP-AviTag-9xHis (C terminal on backbone)
  Cloning method: Restriction Enzyme; 5′ cloning site GCGGCCGC (not destroyed); 3′ cloning site GGCGCGCC (not destroyed)
  Sequencing primers: 5′ ATTTAGGTGACACTATAG; 3′ CGTCGCACTCCATCACGGTG
Resource information
  A portion of this plasmid was derived from a plasmid made by: synthesis by ThermoFisher
Terms and licenses: Academic/Nonprofit Terms; Industry Terms: Not Available to Industry
Depositor comments: Some plasmids in this collection may have an IS4-like element ISVsa5 family transposase upstream of the CMV promoter.
How to cite: pD649-HAsp-IZUMO1-COMP5AP-AviTag-9xHis was a gift from Chris Garcia (Addgene plasmid # 157279 ; http://n2t.net/addgene:157279 ; RRID:Addgene_157279)
