[The description below was written by a language model from this plasmid's Addgene catalogue record and pLannotate feature annotations shown in this document.]
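Description:
pD649-HAsp-IZUMO1-COMP5AP-AviTag-9xHis is a mammalian expression plasmid built on the pD649 backbone for producing a secreted, multimerised form of the extracellular domain of human IZUMO1, the sperm surface protein that binds the egg receptor JUNO (IZUMO1R). It is maintained in E. coli as a high-copy plasmid through a ColE1/pUC-type origin and selected with ampicillin via β-lactamase. The annotation also detects an SV40 early/EM7 promoter cassette driving a puromycin N-acetyltransferase coding sequence with an SV40 poly(A) signal, which would allow puromycin selection in mammalian cells. Short kanamycin-resistance, lacZα, ble and f1 ori matches are only fragments and appear to be backbone remnants.

Expression is driven by the CMV immediate-early enhancer and promoter, followed by a piece of CMV intron A. An SP6 promoter sits just upstream of the open reading frame and serves as a priming site or for in vitro transcription. The reading frame opens with a signal peptide: the name implies a haemagglutinin-derived leader (HAsp), although the annotation tool labels it a partial IgH signal sequence. The IZUMO1 ectodomain follows, cloned between retained NotI and AscI sites. It is fused at its C terminus to the backbone-encoded COMP5AP module, which comprises the pentamerising coiled-coil segment of rat cartilage oligomeric matrix protein and human placental alkaline phosphatase. An AviTag for enzymatic biotinylation and a polyhistidine tag come next (9xHis by name, annotated as 8xHis), and the unit ends at a bGH poly(A) signal.

Pentamerisation raises avidity for weak receptor–ligand contacts, and the phosphatase gives an enzymatic readout. This suits the construct's origin in a human IgSF cell-surface interactome screen. The depositor notes that some plasmids in the collection may carry an IS4-like transposase insertion upstream of the CMV promoter; no such element is annotated here.
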