Features (pLannotate 1.2.2; 24 found; start..end, strand, type, name):
    119..143     -  CDS            KanR (fragment): aminoglycoside phosphotransferase; aph(3')-Ia; confers resistance to kanamycin
    254..842     +  rep_origin     ori: high-copy-number ColE1/pMB1/pBR322/pUC origin of replication
   1067..1084    +  terminator     rrnB T2 terminator (fragment): transcription terminator T2 from the E. coli rrnB gene
   1109..1128    -  CDS            lacZα (fragment): LacZα fragment of β-galactosidase; lacZ fragment
   1584..1600    +  protein_bind   lac operator: The lac repressor binds to the lac operator to inhibit transcription in E. coli. This inhibition can be relieved by adding lactose or isopropyl-β-D-thiogalactopyranoside (IPTG). lac repressor encoded by lacI
   1843..2146    +  enhancer       CMV enhancer: human cytomegalovirus immediate early enhancer
   2147..2350    +  promoter       CMV promoter: human cytomegalovirus (CMV) immediate early promoter
   2486..2529    +  intron         CMV intron (fragment): modified intron A from human cytomegalovirus
   2581..2599    +  promoter       SP6 promoter: promoter for bacteriophage SP6 RNA polymerase
   2603..2640    +  CDS            IgH signal sequence (fragment): signal sequence from the mouse immunoglobulin heavy chain variable region
   2725..3561    +  CDS            IZUMO1 (fragment): IZUM1_HUMAN - Experimental evidence at protein level: Swiss-Prot protein existence level 1. Essential sperm cell-surface protein required for fertilization by acting as a ligand for IZUMO1R/JUNO receptor on egg (PubMed:15759005). The IZUMO1:IZUMO1R/JUNO interaction is a necessary adhesion event between sperm and egg that is required for fertilization but is not sufficient for cell fusion (PubMed:15759005). The ligand- receptor interaction probably does not act as a membrane 'fusogen' (PubMed:15759005). From Homo sapiens (Human).
   3658..3837    +  CDS            Comp (fragment): COMP_RAT - Experimental evidence at protein level: Swiss-Prot protein existence level 1. May play a role in the structural integrity of cartilage via its interaction with other extracellular matrix proteins such as the collagens and fibronectin. Can mediate the interaction of chondrocytes with the cartilage extracellular matrix through interaction with cell surface integrin receptors. Could play a role in the pathogenesis of osteoarthritis. Potent suppressor of apoptosis in both primary chondrocytes and transformed cells. Suppresses apoptosis by blocking the activation of caspase-3 and by indu
   3825..5277    +  CDS            SEAP (fragment): secreted alkaline phosphatase from human placenta The natural enzyme has a C-terminal transmembrane sequence that is replaced by a GPI anchor.
   5302..5343    +  CDS            AviTag™ (fragment): peptide tag that allows for enzymatic biotinylation
   5347..5370    +  CDS            8xHis: 8xHis affinity tag
   5516..5627    +  polyA_signal   bGH poly(A) signal: bovine growth hormone polyadenylation signal
   5628..5736    +  rep_origin     f1 ori (fragment): f1 bacteriophage origin of replication; arrow indicates direction of (+) strand synthesis
   5750..6079    +  promoter       SV40 promoter: SV40 enhancer and early promoter
   6127..6174    +  promoter       EM7 promoter: synthetic bacterial promoter&nbsp
   6193..6792    +  CDS            PuroR (fragment): puromycin N-acetyltransferase; pac from Streptomyces; confers resistance to puromycin
   6802..6927    +  CDS            ble (fragment): BLE_KLEPN - Experimental evidence at protein level: Swiss-Prot protein existence level 1. Binding protein with a strong affinity to the bleomycin family of antibiotics. Binds to CL990; an antimitotic-antibiotic compound. From Klebsiella pneumoniae.
   6922..7043    +  polyA_signal   SV40 poly(A) signal: SV40 polyadenylation signal
   7096..7956    -  CDS            AmpR: β-lactamase; bla; confers resistance to ampicillin, carbenicillin, and related antibiotics
   7959..89      -  promoter       AmpR promoter (fragment) (across the origin): bla
>Addgene plasmid #157279 | pD649-HAsp-IZUMO1-COMP5AP-AviTag-9xHis | addgene full sequence | sequence record 491726 | Addgene NGS Result
TTTCAATATTATTGAAGCATTTATCAGGGTTATTGTCTCATGAGCGGATACATATTTGAATGTATTTAGA
AAAATAAACAAATAGGGGTCAGTGTTACAACCAATTAACCAATTCTGAACATTATCGCGAGCCCATTTAT
ACCTGAATATGGCTCATAACACCCCTTGCTCATGACCAAAATCCCTTAACGTGAGTTACGCGCGCGTCGT
TCCACTGAGCGTCAGACCCCGTAGAAAAGATCAAAGGATCTTCTTGAGATCCTTTTTTTCTGCGCGTAAT
CTGCTGCTTGCAAACAAAAAAACCACCGCTACCAGCGGTGGTTTGTTTGCCGGATCAAGAGCTACCAACT
CTTTTTCCGAAGGTAACTGGCTTCAGCAGAGCGCAGATACCAAATACTGTTCTTCTAGTGTAGCCGTAGT
TAGCCCACCACTTCAAGAACTCTGTAGCACCGCCTACATACCTCGCTCTGCTAATCCTGTTACCAGTGGC
TGCTGCCAGTGGCGATAAGTCGTGTCTTACCGGGTTGGACTCAAGACGATAGTTACCGGATAAGGCGCAG
CGGTCGGGCTGAACGGGGGGTTCGTGCACACAGCCCAGCTTGGAGCGAACGACCTACACCGAACTGAGAT
ACCTACAGCGTGAGCTATGAGAAAGCGCCACGCTTCCCGAAGGGAGAAAGGCGGACAGGTATCCGGTAAG
CGGCAGGGTCGGAACAGGAGAGCGCACGAGGGAGCTTCCAGGGGGAAACGCCTGGTATCTTTATAGTCCT
GTCGGGTTTCGCCACCTCTGACTTGAGCGTCGATTTTTGTGATGCTCGTCAGGGGGGCGGAGCCTATGGA
AAAACGCCAGCAACGCGGCCTTTTTACGGTTCCTGGCCTTTTGCTGGCCTTTTGCTCACATGTTCTTTCC
TGCGTTATCCCCTGATTCTGTGGATAACCGTATTACCGCCTTTGAGTGAGCTGATACCGCTCGCCGCAGC
CGAACGACCGAGCGCAGCGAGTCAGTGAGCGAGGAAGCGGAAGGCGAGAGTAGGGAACTGCCAGGCATCA
AACTAAGCAGAAGGCCCCTGACGGATGGCCTTTTTGCGTTTCTACAAACTCTTTCTGTGTTGTAAAACGA
CGGCCAGTCTTAAGCTCGGGCCCCCTGGGCGGTTCTGATAACGAGTAATCGTTAATCCGCAAATAACGTA
AAAACCCGCTTCGGCGGGTTTTTTTATGGGGGGAGTTTAGGGAAAGAGCATTTGTCAGAATATTTAAGGG
CGCCTGTCACTTTGCTTGATATATGAGAATTATTTAACCTTATAAATGAGAAAAAAGCAACGCACTTTAA
ATAAGATACGTTGCTTTTTCGATTGATGAACACCTATAATTAAACTATTCATCTATTATTTATGATTTTT
TGTATATACAATATTTCTAGTTTGTTAAAGAGAATTAAGAAAATAAATCTCGAAAATAATAAAGGGAAAA
TCAGTTTTTGATATCAAAATTATACATGTCAACGATAATACAAAATATAATACAAACTATAAGATGTTAT
CAGTATTTATTATCATTTAGAATAAATTTTGTGTCGCCCTTAATTGTGAGCGGATAACAATTACGAGCTT
CATGCACAGTGGCGTTGACTCAATATTGGCCATTAGCCATATTATTCATTGGTTATATAGCATAAATCAA
TATTGGCTATTGGCCATTGCATACGTTGTATCTATATCATAATATGTACATTTATATTGGCTCATGTCCA
ATATGACCGCCATGTTGGCATTGATTATTGACTAGTTATTAATAGTAATCAATTACGGGGTCATTAGTTC
ATAGCCCATATATGGAGTTCCGCGTTACATAACTTACGGTAAATGGCCCGCCTGGCTGACCGCCCAACGA
CCCCCGCCCATTGACGTCAATAATGACGTATGTTCCCATAGTAACGCCAATAGGGACTTTCCATTGACGT
CAATGGGTGGAGTATTTACGGTAAACTGCCCACTTGGCAGTACATCAAGTGTATCATATGCCAAGTACGC
CCCCTATTGACGTCAATGACGGTAAATGGCCCGCCTGGCATTATGCCCAGTACATGACCTTATGGGACTT
TCCTACTTGGCAGTACATCTACGTATTAGTCATCGCTATTACCATGGTGATGCGGTTTTGGCAGTACATC
AATGGGCGTGGATAGCGGTTTGACTCACGGGGATTTCCAAGTCTCCACCCCATTGACGTCAATGGGAGTT
TGTTTTGGCACCAAAATCAACGGGACTTTCCAAAATGTCGTAACAACTCCGCCCCATTGACGCAAATGGG
CGGTAGGCGTGTACGGTGGGAGGTCTATATAAGCAGAGCTCGTTTAGTGAACCGTCAGATCGCCTGGAGA
CGCCATCCACGCTGTTTTGACCTCCATAGAAGACACCGGGACCGATCCAGCCTCCGCGGCCGGGAACGGT
GCATTGGAACGCGGATTCCCCGTGCCAAGAGTGACGTAAGTACCGCCTATAGAGTCTATAGGCCCACCCC
CTTGGCTTCGTTAGAACGCGGCTACAATTAATACATAACCTTATGTATCATACACATACGATTTAGGTGA
CACTATAGAATAACATCCACTTTGCCTTTCTCTCCACAGGTGTCCACTCCCAGGTCCAACTGCACCTCGG
TTCTATCGAAAACGCGCCTGCTAGCGCCACCATGAAGACCATCATTGCCCTGAGCTACATCTTCTGCCTG
GTGTTCGCTGCGGCCGCCTGTGTGATCTGTGATCCTTCTGTGGTGCTGGCCCTGAAGTCCCTGGAAAAGG
ATTATCTGCCTGGCCACCTGGACGCCAAGCACCACAAAGCCATGATGGAACGCGTGGAAAACGCCGTGAA
GGACTTCCAAGAGCTGAGCCTGAACGAGGACGCCTACATGGGAGTTGTGGATGAGGCCACACTGCAGAAA
GGCAGCTGGTCCCTGCTGAAGGACCTGAAGAGAATCACCGACAGCGACGTGAAGGGCGACCTGTTCGTGA
AAGAACTGTTCTGGATGCTGCACCTCCAGAAAGAGACATTCGCCACCTACGTGGCCCGGTTTCAGAAAGA
GGCCTACTGTCCTAACAAGTGCGGCGTGATGCTGCAGACCCTGATCTGGTGCAAGAACTGCAAGAAAGAG
GTGCACGCCTGCCGGAAGTCCTACGACTGTGGCGAGAGAAACGTGGAAGTGCCCCAGATGGAAGATATGA
TCCTGGACTGCGAGCTGAACTGGCACCAGGCCTCTGAGGGCCTGACCGACTACAGCTTTTACAGAGTGTG
GGGCAACAACACCGAGACACTGGTGTCCAAGGGCAAAGAGGCCACTCTGACCAAGCCTATGGTTGGACCT
GAGGACGCCGGCAGCTATAGATGTGAACTGGGCTCCGTGAATAGCAGCCCCGCCACCATCATCAATTTCC
ACGTGACCGTGCTGCCCAAGATGATCAAAGAGGAAAAGCCCTCTCCTAACATCGTGACCCCTGGCGAGGC
CACAACAGAGAGCAGTATTTCTCTGCAGCCCCTGCAGCCTGAGAAGATGCTGGCTAGTAGAGGCGCGCCG
GAAGATCAAGTTGATCCAAGATTGATTGATGGCAAGGGCGGATCTCTGGAGGTGCTGTTCCAGGGACCAG
GCGGAAGCGGCAATCCCGGCGGCGATCTGGCCCCCCAGATGCTGCGCGAGCTGCAGGAGACCAATGCCGC
CCTGCAGGACGTGCGCGAGCTGCTGCGCCACCGCGTGAAGGAGATCACCTTCCTGAAGAACACCGTGATG
GAGTGCGACGCCTGCGGTATGCAGCCCTCTAGAGGCTCCGGCTCCATCATCCCAGTTGAGGAGGAGAACC
CGGACTTCTGGAACCGCGAGGCAGCCGAGGCCCTGGGTGCCGCCAAGAAGCTGCAGCCTGCACAGACAGC
CGCCAAGAACCTCATCATCTTCCTGGGCGATGGGATGGGGGTGTCTACGGTGACAGCTGCCAGGATCCTA
AAAGGGCAGAAGAAGGACAAACTGGGGCCTGAGATACCCCTGGCCATGGACCGCTTCCCATATGTGGCTC
TGTCCAAGACATACAATGTAGACAAACATGTGCCAGACAGTGGAGCCACAGCCACGGCCTACCTGTGCGG
GGTCAAGGGCAACTTCCAGACCATTGGCTTGAGTGCAGCCGCCCGCTTTAACCAGTGCAACACGACACGC
GGCAACGAGGTCATCTCCGTGATGAATCGGGCCAAGAAAGCAGGGAAGTCAGTGGGAGTGGTAACCACCA
CACGAGTGCAGCACGCCTCGCCAGCCGGCACCTACGCCCACACGGTGAACCGCAACTGGTACTCGGACGC
CGACGTGCCTGCCTCGGCCCGCCAGGAGGGGTGCCAGGACATCGCTACGCAGCTCATCTCCAACATGGAC
ATTGACGTGATCCTAGGTGGAGGCCGAAAGTACATGTTTCGCATGGGAACCCCAGACCCTGAGTACCCAG
ATGACTACAGCCAAGGTGGGACCAGGCTGGACGGGAAGAATCTGGTGCAGGAATGGCTGGCGAAGCGCCA
GGGTGCCCGGTATGTGTGGAACCGCACTGAGCTCATGCAGGCTTCCCTGGACCCGTCTGTGACCCATCTC
ATGGGTCTCTTTGAGCCTGGAGACATGAAATACGAGATCCACCGAGACTCCACACTGGACCCCTCCCTGA
TGGAGATGACAGAGGCTGCCCTGCGCCTGCTGAGCAGGAACCCCCGCGGCTTCTTCCTCTTCGTGGAGGG
TGGTCGCATCGACCATGGTCATCATGAAAGCAGGGCTTACCGGGCACTGACTGAGACGATCATGTTCGAC
GACGCCATTGAGAGGGCGGGCCAGCTCACCAGCGAGGAGGACACGCTGAGCCTCGTCACTGCCGACCACT
CCCACGTCTTCTCCTTCGGAGGCTACCCCCTGCGAGGGAGCTCCATCTTCGGGCTGGCCCCTGGCAAGGC
CCGGGACAGGAAGGCCTACACGGTCCTCCTATACGGAAACGGTCCAGGCTATGTGCTCAAGGACGGCGCC
CGGCCGGATGTTACCGAGAGCGAGAGCGGGAGCCCCGAGTATCGGCAGCAGTCAGCAGTGCCCCTGGACG
AAGAGACCCACGCAGGCGAGGACGTGGCGGTGTTCGCGCGCGGCCCGCAGGCGCACCTGGTTCACGGCGT
GCAGGAGCAGACCTTCATAGCGCACGTCATGGCCTTCGCCGCCTGCCTGGAGCCCTACACCGCCTGCGAC
CTGGCGCCCCCCGCCGGCACCACCGACGCCGCGCACCCGGGTGGCGGAGGACTGAACGACATCTTCGAGG
CTCAGAAAATCGAATGGCACGAACATCACCATCACCATCACCATCACCATTAAGGCCGGCCTGTAGTCAC
TGGCACAACGCGTTACCCGGTAAGCCAATCGGGTATACACGGTCGTCATACTGCAGACAGGGTTCTTCTA
CTTTGCAAGATAGTCTTGAGTAGTAAAATAAATAGATAGAGAAAATCAGCCTCGACTGTGCCTTCTAGTT
GCCAGCCATCTGTTGTTTGCCCCTCCCCCGTGCCTTCCTTGACCCTGGAAGGTGCCACTCCCACTGTCCT
TTCCTAATAAAATGAGGAAATTGCATCACAACACTCAACCCTATCTCGGTCTATTCTTTTGATTTATAAG
GGATTTTGCCGATTTCGGCCTATTGGTTAAAAAATGAGCTGATTTAACAAAAATTTAACGCGAATTAATT
CTGTGGAATGTGTGTCAGTTAGGGTGTGGAAAGTCCCCAGGCTCCCCAGCAGGCAGAAGTATGCAAAGCA
TGCATCTCAATTAGTCAGCAACCAGGTGTGGAAAGTCCCCAGGCTCCCCAGCAGGCAGAAGTATGCAAAG
CATGCATCTCAATTAGTCAGCAACCATAGTCCCGCCCCTAACTCCGCCCATCCCGCCCCTAACTCCGCCC
AGTTCCGCCCATTCTCCGCCCCATGGCTGACTAATTTTTTTTATTTATGCAGAGGCCGAGGCCGCCTCTG
CCTCTGAGCTATTCCAGAAGTAGTGAGGAGGCTTTTTTGGAGGCCTAGGCTTTTGCAAAAAGCTCCCGGG
AGCTTGTATATCCATTTTCGGATCTGATCAGCACGTGTTGACAATTAATCATCGGCATAGTATATCGGCA
TAGTATAATACGACAAGGTGAGGAACTAAACCATGACCGAGTACAAGCCCACGGTGCGCCTCGCCACCCG
CGACGACGTCCCCAGGGCCGTACGCACCCTCGCCGCCGCGTTCGCCGACTACCCCGCCACGCGCCACACC
GTCGATCCGGACCGCCACATCGAGCGGGTCACCGAGCTGCAAGAACTCTTCCTCACGCGCGTCGGGCTCG
ACATCGGCAAGGTGTGGGTCGCGGACGACGGCGCCGCGGTGGCGGTCTGGACCACGCCGGAGAGCGTCGA
AGCGGGGGCGGTGTTCGCCGAGATCGGCCCGCGCATGGCCGAGTTGAGCGGTTCCCGGCTGGCCGCGCAG
CAACAGATGGAAGGCCTCCTGGCGCCGCACCGGCCCAAGGAGCCCGCGTGGTTCCTGGCCACCGTCGGCG
TCTCGCCCGACCACCAGGGCAAGGGTCTGGGCAGCGCCGTCGTGCTCCCCGGAGTGGAGGCGGCCGAGCG
CGCCGGGGTGCCCGCCTTCCTGGAGACATCCGCGCCCCGCAACCTCCCCTTCTACGAGCGGCTCGGCTTC
ACCGTCACCGCCGACGTCGAGGTGCCCGAAGGACCGCGCACCTGGTGCATGACCCGCAAGCCCGGTGCCT
GACACGTGCTACGAGATTTCGATTCCACCGCCGCCTTCTATGAAAGGTTGGGCTTCGGAATCGTTTTCCG
GGACGCCGGCTGGATGATCCTCCAGCGCGGGGATCTCATGCTGGAGTTCTTCGCCCACCCCAACTTGTTT
ATTGCAGCTTATAATGGTTACAAATAAAGCAATAGCATCACAAATTTCACAAATAAAGCATTTTTTTCAC
TGCATTCTAGTTGTGGTTTGTCCAAACTCATCAATGTATCTTATCATGTCTGTATACCGTCGACCTCTAG
CTAGAGCTTGGCGTAATCATGGTCATTACCAATGCTTAATCAGTGAGGCACCTATCTCAGCGATCTGTCT
ATTTCGTTCATCCATAGTTGCCTGACTCCCCGTCGTGTAGATAACTACGATACGGGAGGGCTTACCATCT
GGCCCCAGCGCTGCGATGATACCGCGAGAACCACGCTCACCGGCTCCGGATTTATCAGCAATAAACCAGC
CAGCCGGAAGGGCCGAGCGCAGAAGTGGTCCTGCAACTTTATCCGCCTCCATCCAGTCTATTAATTGTTG
CCGGGAAGCTAGAGTAAGTAGTTCGCCAGTTAATAGTTTGCGCAACGTTGTTGCCATCGCTACAGGCATC
GTGGTGTCACGCTCGTCGTTTGGTATGGCTTCATTCAGCTCCGGTTCCCAACGATCAAGGCGAGTTACAT
GATCCCCCATGTTGTGCAAAAAAGCGGTTAGCTCCTTCGGTCCTCCGATCGTTGTCAGAAGTAAGTTGGC
CGCAGTGTTATCACTCATGGTTATGGCAGCACTGCATAATTCTCTTACTGTCATGCCATCCGTAAGATGC
TTTTCTGTGACTGGTGAGTACTCAACCAAGTCATTCTGAGAATAGTGTATGCGGCGACCGAGTTGCTCTT
GCCCGGCGTCAATACGGGATAATACCGCGCCACATAGCAGAACTTTAAAAGTGCTCATCATTGGAAAACG
TTCTTCGGGGCGAAAACTCTCAAGGATCTTACCGCTGTTGAGATCCAGTTCGATGTAACCCACTCGTGCA
CCCAACTGATCTTCAGCATCTTTTACTTTCACCAGCGTTTCTGGGTGAGCAAAAACAGGAAGGCAAAATG
CCGCAAAAAAGGGAATAAGGGCGACACGGAAATGTTGAATACTCATATTCTTCCTT
