>Addgene plasmid #157279 | pD649-HAsp-IZUMO1-COMP5AP-AviTag-9xHis | depositor partial sequence | sequence record 303668 | insert (extracellular domain)
TGTGTGATCTGTGATCCTTCTGTGGTGCTGGCCCTGAAGTCCCTGGAAAAGGATTATCTGCCTGGCCACC
TGGACGCCAAGCACCACAAAGCCATGATGGAACGCGTGGAAAACGCCGTGAAGGACTTCCAAGAGCTGAG
CCTGAACGAGGACGCCTACATGGGAGTTGTGGATGAGGCCACACTGCAGAAAGGCAGCTGGTCCCTGCTG
AAGGACCTGAAGAGAATCACCGACAGCGACGTGAAGGGCGACCTGTTCGTGAAAGAACTGTTCTGGATGC
TGCACCTCCAGAAAGAGACATTCGCCACCTACGTGGCCCGGTTTCAGAAAGAGGCCTACTGTCCTAACAA
GTGCGGCGTGATGCTGCAGACCCTGATCTGGTGCAAGAACTGCAAGAAAGAGGTGCACGCCTGCCGGAAG
TCCTACGACTGTGGCGAGAGAAACGTGGAAGTGCCCCAGATGGAAGATATGATCCTGGACTGCGAGCTGA
ACTGGCACCAGGCCTCTGAGGGCCTGACCGACTACAGCTTTTACAGAGTGTGGGGCAACAACACCGAGAC
ACTGGTGTCCAAGGGCAAAGAGGCCACTCTGACCAAGCCTATGGTTGGACCTGAGGACGCCGGCAGCTAT
AGATGTGAACTGGGCTCCGTGAATAGCAGCCCCGCCACCATCATCAATTTCCACGTGACCGTGCTGCCCA
AGATGATCAAAGAGGAAAAGCCCTCTCCTAACATCGTGACCCCTGGCGAGGCCACAACAGAGAGCAGTAT
TTCTCTGCAGCCCCTGCAGCCTGAGAAGATGCTGGCTAGTAGA
